>Addgene plasmid #51125 | pBABEpuro-CRAF_S257L | depositor full sequence | sequence record 77383 | pBABEpuro-CRAF_S257L sequence 7168 bps
CTGCAGCCTGAATATGGGCCAAACAGGATATCTGTGGTAAGCAGTTCCTGCCCCGGCTCAGGGCCAAGAA
CAGATGGAACAGCTGAATATGGGCCAAACAGGATATCTGTGGTAAGCAGTTCCTGCCCCGGCTCAGGGCC
AAGAACAGATGGTCCCCAGATGCGGTCCAGCCCTCAGCAGTTTCTAGAGAACCATCAGATGTTTCCAGGG
TGCCCCAAGGACCTGAAATGACCCTGTGCCTTATTTGAACTAACCAATCAGTTCGCTTCTCGCTTCTGTT
CGCGCGCTTCTGCTCCCCGAGCTCAATAAAAGAGCCCACAACCCCTCACTCGGGGCGCCAGTCCTCCGAT
TGACTGAGTCGCCCGGGTACCCGTGTATCCAATAAACCCTCTTGCAGTTGCATCCGACTTGTGGTCTCGC
TGTTCCTTGGGAGGGTCTCCTCTGAGTGATTGACTACCCGTCAGCGGGGGTCTTTCATTTGGGGGCTCGT
CCGGGATCGGGAGACCCCTGCCCAGGGACCACCGACCCACCACCGGGAGGTAAGCTGGCCAGCAACTTAT
CTGTGTCTGTCCGATTGTCTAGTGTCTATGACTGATTTTATGCGCCTGCGTCGGTACTAGTTAGCTAACT
AGCTCTGTATCTGGCGGACCCGTGGTGGAACTGACGAGTTCTGAACACCCGGCCGCAACCCTGGGAGACG
TCCCAGGGACTTTGGGGGCCGTTTTTGTGGCCCGACCTGAGGAAGGGAGTCGATGTGGAATCCGACCCCG
TCAGGATATGTGGTTCTGGTAGGAGACGAGAACCTAAAACAGTTCCCGCCTCCGTCTGAATTTTTGCTTT
CGGTTTGGAACCGAAGCCGCGCGTCTTGTCTGCTGCAGCATCGTTCTGTGTTGTCTCTGTCTGACTGTGT
TTCTGTATTTGTCTGAAAATTAGGGCCAGACTGTTACCACTCCCTTAAGTTTGACCTTAGATCACTGGAA
AGATGTCGAGCGGCTCGCTCACAACCAGTCGGTAGATGTCAAGAAGAGACGTTGGGTTACCTTCTGCTCT
GCAGAATGGCCAACCTTTAACGTCGGATGGCCGCGAGACGGCACCTTTAACCGAGACCTCATCACCCAGG
TTAAGATCAAGGTCTTTTCACCTGGCCCGCATGGACACCCAGACCAGGTCCCCTACATCGTGACCTGGGA
AGCCTTGGCTTTTGACCCCCCTCCCTGGGTCAAGCCCTTTGTACACCCTAAGCCTCCGCCTCCTCTTCTT
CCATCCGCGCCGTCTCTCCCCCTTGAACCTCCTCTTTCGACCCCGCCTCAATCCTCCCTTTATCCAGCCC
TCACTCCTTCTCTAGGCGCCGGCCGGATCCCAGTGTGGTGGTACATCACAAGTTTGTACAAAAAAGTTGG
CATGGAGCACATACAGGGAGCTTGGAAGACGATCAGCAATGGTTTTGGATTCAAAGATGCCGTGTTTGAT
GGCTCCAGCTGCATCTCTCCTACAATAGTTCAGCAGTTTGGCTATCAGCGCCGGGCATCAGATGATGGCA
AACTCACAGATCCTTCTAAGACAAGCAACACTATCCGTGTTTTCTTGCCGAACAAGCAAAGAACAGTGGT
CAATGTGCGAAATGGAATGAGCTTGCATGACTGCCTTATGAAAGCACTCAAGGTGAGGGGCCTGCAACCA
GAGTGCTGTGCAGTGTTCAGACTTCTCCACGAACACAAAGGTAAAAAAGCACGCTTAGATTGGAATACTG
ATGCTGCGTCTTTGATTGGAGAAGAACTTCAAGTAGATTTCCTGGATCATGTTCCCCTCACAACACACAA
CTTTGCTCGGAAGACGTTCCTGAAGCTTGCCTTCTGTGACATCTGTCAGAAATTCCTGCTCAATGGATTT
CGATGTCAGACTTGTGGCTACAAATTTCATGAGCACTGTAGCACCAAAGTACCTACTATGTGTGTGGACT
GGAGTAACATCAGACAACTCTTATTGTTTCCAAATTCCACTATTGGTGATAGTGGAGTCCCAGCACTACC
TTCTTTGACTATGCGTCGTATGCGAGAGTCTGTTTCCAGGATGCCTGTTAGTTCTCAGCACAGATATTCT
ACACCTCACGCCTTCACCTTTAACACCTCCAGTCCCTCATCTGAAGGTTCCCTCTCCCAGAGGCAGAGGT
TGACATCCACACCTAATGTCCACATGGTCAGCACCACCCTGCCTGTGGACAGCAGGATGATTGAGGATGC
AATTCGAAGTCACAGCGAATCAGCCTCACCTTCAGCCCTGTCCAGTAGCCCCAACAATCTGAGCCCAACA
GGCTGGTCACAGCCGAAAACCCCCGTGCCAGCACAAAGAGAGCGGGCACCAGTATCTGGGACCCAGGAGA
AAAACAAAATTAGGCCTCGTGGACAGAGAGATTCAAGCTATTATTGGGAAATAGAAGCCAGTGAAGTGAT
GCTGTCCACTCGGATTGGGTCAGGCTCTTTTGGAACTGTTTATAAGGGTAAATGGCACGGAGATGTTGCA
GTAAAGATCCTAAAGGTTGTCGACCCAACCCCAGAGCAATTCCAGGCCTTCAGGAATGAGGTGGCTGTTC
TGCGCAAAACACGGCATGTGAACATTCTGCTTTTCATGGGGTACATGACAAAGGACAACCTGGCAATTGT
GACCCAGTGGTGCGAGGGCAGCAGCCTCTACAAACACCTGCATGTCCAGGAGACCAAGTTTCAGATGTTC
CAGCTAATTGACATTGCCCGGCAGACGGCTCAGGGAATGGACTATTTGCATGCAAAGAACATCATCCATA
GAGACATGAAATCCAACAATATATTTCTCCATGAAGGCTTAACAGTGAAAATTGGAGATTTTGGTTTGGC
AACAGTAAAGTCACGCTGGAGTGGTTCTCAGCAGGTTGAACAACCTACTGGCTCTGTCCTCTGGATGGCC
CCAGAGGTGATCCGAATGCAGGATAACAACCCATTCAGTTTCCAGTCGGATGTCTACTCCTATGGCATCG
TATTGTATGAACTGATGACGGGGGAGCTTCCTTATTCTCACATCAACAACCGAGATCAGATCATCTTCAT
GGTGGGCCGAGGATATGCCTCCCCAGATCTTAGTAAGCTATATAAGAACTGCCCCAAAGCAATGAAGAGG
CTGGTAGCTGACTGTGTGAAGAAAGTAAAGGAAGAGAGGCCTCTTTTTCCCCAGATCCTGTCTTCCATTG
AGCTGCTCCAACACTCTCTACCGAAGATCAACCGGAGCGCTTCCGAGCCATCCTTGCATCGGGCAGCCCA
CACTGAGGATATCAATGCTTGCACGCTGACCACGTCCCCGAGGCTGCCTGTCTTCTAGCCAACTTTCTTG
TACAAAGTGGTGATGTAGGAATTCGCCAGCACAGTGGTCGACCTGTGGAATGTGTGTCAGTTAGGGTGTG
GAAAGTCCCCAGGCTCCCCAGCAGGCAGAAGTATGCAAAGCATGCATCTCAATTAGTCAGCAACCAGGTG
TGGAAAGTCCCCAGGCTCCCCAGCAGGCAGAAGTATGCAAAGCATGCATCTCAATTAGTCAGCAACCATA
GTCCCGCCCCTAACTCCGCCCATCCCGCCCCTAACTCCGCCCAGTTCCGCCCATTCTCCGCCCCATGGCT
GACTAATTTTTTTTATTTATGCAGAGGCCGAGGCCGCCTCGGCCTCTGAGCTATTCCAGAAGTAGTGAGG
AGGCTTTTTTGGAGGCCTAGGCTTTTGCAAAAAGCTTACCATGACCGAGTACAAGCCCACGGTGCGCCTC
GCCACCCGCGACGACGTCCCCAGGGCCGTACGCACCCTCGCCGCCGCGTTCGCCGACTACCCCGCCACGC
GCCACACCGTCGATCCGGACCGCCACATCGAGCGGGTCACCGAGCTGCAAGAACTCTTCCTCACGCGCGT
CGGGCTCGACATCGGCAAGGTGTGGGTCGCGGACGACGGCGCCGCGGTGGCGGTCTGGACCACGCCGGAG
AGCGTCGAAGCGGGGGCGGTGTTCGCCGAGATCGGCCCGCGCATGGCCGAGTTGAGCGGTTCCCGGCTGG
CCGCGCAGCAACAGATGGAAGGCCTCCTGGCGCCGCACCGGCCCAAGGAGCCCGCGTGGTTCCTGGCCAC
CGTCGGCGTCTCGCCCGACCACCAGGGCAAGGGTCTGGGCAGCGCCGTCGTGCTCCCCGGAGTGGAGGCG
GCCGAGCGCGCCGGGGTGCCCGCCTTCCTGGAGACCTCCGCGCCCCGCAACCTCCCCTTCTACGAGCGGC
TCGGCTTCACCGTCACCGCCGACGTCGAGTGCCCGAAGGACCGCGCGACCTGGTGCATGACCCGCAAGCC
CGGTGCCTGACGCCCGCCCCACGACCCGCAGCGCCCGACCGAAAGGAGCGCACGACCCCATGCATCGATA
AAATAAAAGATTTTATTTAGTCTCCAGAAAAAGGGGGGAATGAAAGACCCCACCTGTAGGTTTGGCAAGC
TAGCTTAAGTAACGCCATTTTGCAAGGCATGGAAAAATACATAACTGAGAATAGAGAAGTTCAGATCAAG
GTCAGGAACAGATGGAACAGCTGAATATGGGCCAAACAGGATATCTGTGGTAAGCAGTTCCTGCCCCGGC
TCAGGGCCAAGAACAGATGGAACAGCTGAATATGGGCCAAACAGGATATCTGTGGTAAGCAGTTCCTGCC
CCGGCTCAGGGCCAAGAACAGATGGTCCCCAGATGCGGTCCAGCCCTCAGCAGTTTCTAGAGAACCATCA
GATGTTTCCAGGGTGCCCCAAGGACCTGAAATGACCCTGTGCCTTATTTGAACTAACCAATCAGTTCGCT
TCTCGCTTCTGTTCGCGCGCTTCTGCTCCCCGAGCTCAATAAAAGAGCCCACAACCCCTCACTCGGGGCG
CCAGTCCTCCGATTGACTGAGTCGCCCGGGTACCCGTGTATCCAATAAACCCTCTTGCAGTTGCATCCGA
CTTGTGGTCTCGCTGTTCCTTGGGAGGGTCTCCTCTGAGTGATTGACTACCCGTCAGCGGGGGTCTTTCA
TTTCCGACTTGTGGTCTCGCTGCCTTGGGAGGGTCTCCTCTGAGTGATTGACTACCCGTCAGCGGGGGTC
TTCACATGCAGCATGTATCAAAATTAATTTGGTTTTTTTTCTTAAGTATTTACATTAAATGGCCATAGTT
GCATTAATGAATCGGCCAACGCGCGGGGAGAGGCGGTTTGCGTATTGGCGCTCTTCCGCTTCCTCGCTCA
CTGACTCGCTGCGCTCGGTCGTTCGGCTGCGGCGAGCGGTATCAGCTCACTCAAAGGCGGTAATACGGTT
ATCCACAGAATCAGGGGATAACGCAGGAAAGAACATGTGAGCAAAAGGCCAGCAAAAGGCCAGGAACCGT
AAAAAGGCCGCGTTGCTGGCGTTTTTCCATAGGCTCCGCCCCCCTGACGAGCATCACAAAAATCGACGCT
CAAGTCAGAGGTGGCGAAACCCGACAGGACTATAAAGATACCAGGCGTTTCCCCCTGGAAGCTCCCTCGT
GCGCTCTCCTGTTCCGACCCTGCCGCTTACCGGATACCTGTCCGCCTTTCTCCCTTCGGGAAGCGTGGCG
CTTTCTCATAGCTCACGCTGTAGGTATCTCAGTTCGGTGTAGGTCGTTCGCTCCAAGCTGGGCTGTGTGC
ACGAACCCCCCGTTCAGCCCGACCGCTGCGCCTTATCCGGTAACTATCGTCTTGAGTCCAACCCGGTAAG
ACACGACTTATCGCCACTGGCAGCAGCCACTGGTAACAGGATTAGCAGAGCGAGGTATGTAGGCGGTGCT
ACAGAGTTCTTGAAGTGGTGGCCTAACTACGGCTACACTAGAAGGACAGTATTTGGTATCTGCGCTCTGC
TGAAGCCAGTTACCTTCGGAAAAAGAGTTGGTAGCTCTTGATCCGGCAAACAAACCACCGCTGGTAGCGG
TGGTTTTTTTGTTTGCAAGCAGCAGATTACGCGCAGAAAAAAAGGATCTCAAGAAGATCCTTTGATCTTT
TCTACGGGGTCTGACGCTCAGTGGAACGAAAACTCACGTTAAGGGATTTTGGTCATGAGATTATCAAAAA
GGATCTTCACCTAGATCCTTTTAAATTAAAAATGAAGTTTGCGGCCGCAAATCAATCTAAAGTATATATG
AGTAAACTTGGTCTGACAGTTACCAATGCTTAATCAGTGAGGCACCTATCTCAGCGATCTGTCTATTTCG
TTCATCCATAGTTGCCTGACTCCCCGTCGTGTAGATAACTACGATACGGGAGGGCTTACCATCTGGCCCC
AGTGCTGCAATGATACCGCGAGACCCACGCTCACCGGCTCCAGATTTATCAGCAATAAACCAGCCAGCCG
GAAGGGCCGAGCGCAGAAGTGGTCCTGCAACTTTATCCGCCTCCATCCAGTCTATTAATTGTTGCCGGGA
AGCTAGAGTAAGTAGTTCGCCAGTTAATAGTTTGCGCAACGTTGTTGCCATTGCTACAGGCATCGTGGTG
TCACGCTCGTCGTTTGGTATGGCTTCATTCAGCTCCGGTTCCCAACGATCAAGGCGAGTTACATGATCCC
CCATGTTGTGCAAAAAAGCGGTTAGCTCCTTCGGTCCTCCGATCGTTGTCAGAAGTAAGTTGGCCGCAGT
GTTATCACTCATGGTTATGGCAGCACTGCATAATTCTCTTACTGTCATGCCATCCGTAAGATGCTTTTCT
GTGACTGGTGAGTACTCAACCAAGTCATTCTGAGAATAGTGTATGCGGCGACCGAGTTGCTCTTGCCCGG
CGTCAACACGGGATAATACCGCGCCACATAGCAGAACTTTAAAAGTGCTCATCATTGGAAAACGTTCTTC
GGGGCGAAAACTCTCAAGGATCTTACCGCTGTTGAGATCCAGTTCGATGTAACCCACTCGTGCACCCAAC
TGATCTTCAGCATCTTTTACTTTCACCAGCGTTTCTGGGTGAGCAAAAACAGGAAGGCAAAATGCCGCAA
AAAAGGGAATAAGGGCGACACGGAAATGTTGAATACTCATACTCTTCCTTTTTCAATATTATTGAAGCAT
TTATCAGGGTTATTGTCTCATGAGCGGATACATATTTGAATGTATTTAGAAAAATAAACAAATAGGGGTT
CCGCGCACATTTCCCCGAAAAGTGCCAC
Features (pLannotate 1.2.2; 14 found; start..end, strand, type, name):
      8..477     +  LTR            LTR: long terminal repeat from Moloney murine leukemia virus
    601..875     +  misc_feature   MESV Ψ (fragment): packaging signal of murine embryonic stem cell virus
    934..1350    +  CDS            gag (truncated): truncated Moloney murine leukemia virus (MMLV) gag gene lacking the start codon
   1379..1396    +  protein_bind   attB1 (fragment): mutant version of attB; core recombination site for the Gateway® BP reaction BP Clonase™
   1402..3345    +  CDS            RAF1: RAF1_HUMAN - Also known as RAF. Experimental evidence at protein level: Swiss-Prot protein existence level 1. Serine/threonine-protein kinase that acts as a regulatory link between the membrane-associated Ras GTPases and the MAPK/ERK cascade, and this critical regulatory link functions as a switch determining cell fate decisions including proliferation, differentiation, apoptosis, survival and oncogenic transformation. RAF1 activation initiates a mitogen-activated protein kinase (MAPK) cascade that comprises a sequential phosphorylation of the dual-specific MAPK kinases (MAP2K1/MEK1 and MAP2K2
   3353..3370    -  protein_bind   attB2 (fragment): mutant version of attB; core recombination site for the Gateway® BP reaction BP Clonase™
   3412..3741    +  promoter       SV40 promoter: SV40 enhancer and early promoter
   3751..4350    +  CDS            PuroR: puromycin N-acetyltransferase; pac from Streptomyces; confers resistance to puromycin
   4449..5042    +  LTR            LTR: long terminal repeat from Moloney murine leukemia virus
   5051..5097    +  LTR            5' LTR (truncated) (fragment): truncated long terminal repeat from Moloney murine sarcoma virus
   5180..5228    -  CDS            lacI (fragment): lac repressor; lacI; The lac repressor binds to the lac operator to inhibit transcription in E. coli. This inhibition can be relieved by adding lactose or isopropyl-β-D-thiogalactopyranoside (IPTG).
   5414..6002    -  rep_origin     ori: high-copy-number ColE1/pMB1/pBR322/pUC origin of replication
   6180..7040    -  CDS            AmpR: β-lactamase; bla; confers resistance to ampicillin, carbenicillin, and related antibiotics
   7041..7145    -  promoter       AmpR promoter: bla
