[The description below was written by a language model from this plasmid's Addgene catalogue record and pLannotate feature annotations shown in this document.]
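Description:
pBABEpuro-CRAF_S257L is a Moloney murine leukemia virus-based retroviral expression vector built on the pBABEpuro backbone, carrying the human RAF1 (CRAF, c-Raf) coding sequence with an S257L substitution. The catalogue purpose line calls it "wt CRAF S257L", but the mutation field and the plasmid name indicate the S257L variant. In bacteria it is maintained through a high-copy ColE1/pUC-type origin and selected with ampicillin via the β-lactamase gene and its native promoter. The depositor's full sequence is about 7.2 kb, in line with the listed total size.

The retroviral cassette is bounded by MoMLV long terminal repeats. Downstream of the 5′ LTR lie a packaging signal and a truncated gag segment lacking its start codon, which together support efficient encapsidation of the vector RNA when the plasmid is introduced into a packaging cell line that supplies the viral proteins in trans. The roughly 1.95 kb RAF1 open reading frame follows, flanked by attB1 and attB2 remnants that reflect its insertion by Gateway recombination. No separate promoter is annotated upstream of it, so expression is presumably driven from the 5′ LTR, as is standard for pBABE vectors. No epitope tags or reporters are annotated. Downstream, an SV40 enhancer/early promoter drives puromycin N-acetyltransferase, allowing selection of stably transduced mammalian cells.

RAF1 is a serine/threonine kinase that links Ras GTPases to the MEK/ERK cascade. The construct is suited to stable retroviral expression of the S257L variant in mammalian cells to study its effects on that signalling pathway, although the record does not specify particular experiments.
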