Addgene plasmid #51125: pBABEpuro-CRAF_S257L
Purpose: mammalian expression of wt CRAF S257L
Depositing lab: Matthew Meyerson. Depositing organization: Broad Institute.
Backbone
  Vector backbone: pBABEpuro
  Backbone size w/o insert (bp): 5200
  Total vector size (bp): 7150
  Vector type: Mammalian Expression, Retroviral
  Selectable markers: Puromycin
Growth in bacteria
  Bacterial resistance: Ampicillin, 100 μg/mL
  Growth temperature: 37°C
  Growth strain: DH5alpha
  Copy number: High Copy
Gene/Insert
  Gene/Insert name: CRAF (alt names: RAF1; c-Raf; Raf-1)
  Species: H. sapiens (human)
  Insert size (bp): 1950
  Mutation: S257L
  GenBank ID: NM_002880.3
  Entrez Gene: RAF1 (a.k.a. CMD1NN, CRAF, NS5, Raf-1, c-Raf)
  Cloning method: Gateway Cloning
  Sequencing primers: 5′ pBABE 5'; 3′ pBABE 3'
Terms and licenses: Academic/Nonprofit Terms; Industry Terms: Not Available to Industry
How to cite: pBABEpuro-CRAF_S257L was a gift from Matthew Meyerson (Addgene plasmid # 51125 ; http://n2t.net/addgene:51125 ; RRID:Addgene_51125)
