>Addgene plasmid #51125 | pBABEpuro-CRAF_S257L | addgene partial sequence | sequence record 78840 | pBABE5 5'-CTTTATCCAGCCCTCAC-3'
TCACAAGTTTGTACAAAAAAGTTGGCATGGAGCACATACAGGGAGCTTGGAAGACGATCAGCAATGGTTT
TGGATTCAAAGATGCCGTGTTTGATGGCTCCAGCTGCATCTCTCCTACAATAGTTCAGCAGTTTGGCTAT
CAGCGCCGGGCATCAGATGATGGCAAACTCACAGATCCTTCTAAGACAAGCAACACTATCCGTGTTTTCT
TGCCGAACAAGCAAAGAACAGTGGTCAATGTGCGAAATGGAATGAGCTTGCATGACTGCCTTATGAAAGC
ACTCAAGGTGAGGGGCCTGCAACCAGAGTGCTGTGCAGTGTTCAGACTTCTCCACGAACACAAAGGTAAA
AAAGCACGCTTAGATTGGAATACTGATGCTGCGTCTTTGATTGGAGAAGAACTTCAAGTAGATTTCCTGG
ATCATGTTCCCCTCACAACACACAACTTTGCTCGGAAGACGTTCCTGAAGCTTGCCTTCTGTGACATCTG
TCAGAAATTCCTGCTCAATGGATTTCGATGTCAGACTTGTGGCTACAAATTTCATGAGCACTGTAGCACC
AAAGTACCTACTATGTGTGTGGACTGGAGTAACATCAGACAACTCTTATTGTTTCCAAATTCCACTATTG
GTGATAGTGGAGTCCCAGCACTACCTTCTTTGACTATGCGTCGTATGCGAGAGTCTGTTTCCAGGATGCC
TGTTAGTTCTCAGCACAGATATTCTACACCTCACGCCTTCACCTTTAACACCTCCAGTCCCTCATCTGAA
GGTTCCCTCTCCCAGAGGCAGAGGTTGACATCCACACCTAATGTCCACATGGTCAGCACCACCCTGCCTG
TGGAC
